Addgene plasmid #237215: pMG005_mNeonGreen_P2A
Purpose: Fluorescent reporter codon optimized for Dictyostelid species
Depositing lab: Jordi van Gestel.
Backbone
  Vector backbone: pcDNA3.1
  Backbone size w/o insert (bp): 2341
  Total vector size (bp): 3646
  Vector type: Cloning
Growth in bacteria
  Bacterial resistance: Ampicillin, 100 μg/mL
  Growth temperature: 37°C
  Growth strain: DH5alpha
  Copy number: High Copy
Gene/Insert
  Gene/Insert name: mNeonGreen-P2A
  Species: Synthetic
  Tag / fusion protein: SV40-NLS (N terminal on insert); nuleoplasmin NLS (N terminal on insert); 3xFLAG-tag (N terminal on insert); HA-tag (C terminal on insert)
  Cloning method: Gene Synthesis
  Sequencing primers: 5′ TAATACGACTCACTATAGGG
Terms and licenses: Academic/Nonprofit Terms; Industry Terms: Not Available to Industry
How to cite: pMG005_mNeonGreen_P2A was a gift from Jordi van Gestel (Addgene plasmid # 237215 ; http://n2t.net/addgene:237215 ; RRID:Addgene_237215)
