[The description below was written by a language model from this plasmid's Addgene catalogue record and pLannotate feature annotations shown in this document.]
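Description:
pMG005_mNeonGreen_P2A is a small (about 3.6 kb) high-copy bacterial cloning plasmid that stores a synthetic mNeonGreen-P2A reporter module codon-optimized for Dictyostelid (social amoeba) species. The catalogue names pcDNA3.1 as the backbone, but the listed backbone size of roughly 2.3 kb and the annotated features point to a minimal cloning vector. The feature table shows a ColE1/pUC-type origin, an ampicillin resistance gene (β-lactamase) with its own promoter, and fragments of an M13 origin and lacZα. It shows no mammalian promoter, polyadenylation signal or eukaryotic selection marker. Short matches to lacI and the RSF origin are probably incidental fragments rather than functional elements.

The insert was made by gene synthesis and sits downstream of a T7 promoter, which is also the recorded sequencing primer site. According to the record, the mNeonGreen coding sequence carries an SV40 NLS, a nucleoplasmin NLS and a 3xFLAG tag at its N terminus and an HA tag at its C terminus. The annotation software detects only the mNeonGreen ORF and a partial FLAG match immediately upstream, most likely because the unusual codon usage obscures the other small elements. The nuclear localization signals should concentrate the bright, fast-maturing green/yellow fluorescent protein in the nucleus, and the epitope tags allow antibody detection. The P2A "self-cleaving" peptide lets a second coding sequence be co-expressed from the same transcript as a separate polypeptide.

No Dictyostelid promoter, terminator or selectable marker is annotated. The plasmid therefore appears to be a source or template for moving the reporter cassette into expression or knock-in constructs, not a vector for direct expression in amoebae.
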