Features (pLannotate 1.2.2; 10 found; start..end, strand, type, name):
      3..134     -  rep_origin     M13 ori (fragment): M13 bacteriophage origin of replication; arrow indicates direction of (+) strand synthesis
    155..311     -  CDS            lacZα (fragment): LacZα fragment of β-galactosidase; lacZ fragment
    320..338     +  promoter       T7 promoter: promoter for bacteriophage T7 RNA polymerase
    558..580     +  CDS            2xFLAG (fragment): two tandem FLAG® epitope tags
    582..1286    +  CDS            mNeonGreen: mNeonGreen is a basic (constitutively fluorescent) green/yellow fluorescent protein published in 2013, derived from Branchiostoma lanceolatum. It is reported to be a very rapidly-maturing monomer with moderate acid sensitivity.
   1696..1743    -  CDS            lacI (fragment): lac repressor; lacI; The lac repressor binds to the lac operator to inhibit transcription in E. coli. This inhibition can be relieved by adding lactose or isopropyl-β-D-thiogalactopyranoside (IPTG).
   1780..1820    -  rep_origin     RSF ori (fragment): Plasmids containing the RSF 1030 origin of replication can be propagated in E. coli cells that contain additional plasmids with compatible origins.
   1898..2486    -  rep_origin     ori: high-copy-number ColE1/pMB1/pBR322/pUC origin of replication
   2657..3517    -  CDS            AmpR: β-lactamase; bla; confers resistance to ampicillin, carbenicillin, and related antibiotics
   3518..3622    -  promoter       AmpR promoter: bla
>Addgene plasmid #237215 | pMG005_mNeonGreen_P2A | addgene full sequence | sequence record 473907 | Addgene NGS Result
CTAAATTGTAAGCGTTAATATTTTGTTAAAATTCGCGTTAAATTTTTGTTAAATCAGCTCATTTTTTAAC
CAATAGGCCGAAATCGGCAAAATCCCTTATAAATCAAAAGAATAGACCGAGATAGGGTTGAGTGGCCGCT
ACAGGGCGCTCCCATTCGCCATTCAGGCTGCGCAACTGTTGGGAAGGGCGTTTCGGTGCGGGCCTCTTCG
CTATTACGCCAGCTGGCGAAAGGGGGATGTGCTGCAAGGCGATTAAGTTGGGTAACGCCAGGGTTTTCCC
AGTCACGACGTTGTAAAACGACGGCCAGTGAGCGCGACGTAATACGACTCACTATAGGGCGAATTGGCGG
AAGGCCGTCAAGGCCGCATAAAAAATGGTGAGTTCATTAAGACCACCAAAGAAAAAGAGAAAGGTTTGTC
CAGGTGATAGATGGAGTAGTACAGGAGGTGGAAGAAGTAGAACTTCAAAGAGACCTGCCGCTACAAAAAA
GGCCGGACAAGCAAAGAAGAAAAAGGACTACAAAGATCACGATGGAGATTATAAGGATCACGATATAGAT
TACAAAGATGATGATGATAAAGTATCTAAGGGAGAAGAAGATAATATGGCCTCTCTTCCTGCCACCCATG
AATTACACATTTTCGGTTCTATTAATGGAGTTGATTTCGATATGGTTGGACAAGGAACTGGTAATCCAAA
TGATGGTTATGAGGAATTAAATCTTAAAAGTACAAAGGGAGATCTTCAATTTAGTCCATGGATCTTAGTA
CCTCACATCGGATACGGTTTTCACCAATACTTGCCATACCCAGATGGTATGAGTCCATTTCAAGCCGCTA
TGGTAGATGGAAGTGGTTACCAAGTACACCGTACAATGCAATTTGAAGATGGAGCTAGTCTTACAGTTAA
TTACCGTTATACATACGAGGGATCTCATATCAAAGGTGAGGCCCAAGTAAAGGGAACCGGTTTCCCTGCA
GATGGACCAGTAATGACTAATAGTTTAACTGCCGCCGATTGGTGTAGATCAAAAAAGACATATCCAAATG
ATAAGACTATAATATCAACATTCAAATGGTCTTACACTACTGGAAATGGTAAGAGATATCGTTCTACCGC
CAGAACAACTTACACATTTGCCAAGCCAATGGCAGCAAATTACTTAAAGAATCAACCTATGTACGTTTTT
CGTAAAACAGAGTTGAAGCACTCAAAGACCGAGTTGAATTTTAAAGAGTGGCAAAAGGCATTTACAGATG
TTATGGGAATGGATGAATTATATAAGTACCCATACGATGTACCTGATTATGCTGGTGGTTCTGGTGCTAC
AAATTTCTCTTTGTTAAAGCAAGCTGGAGATGTTGAAGAAAATCCTGGACCTTCTAGTGGACCTAGTGGA
TCTAGTTCTTGAATTATTTAATAAATAATAAAAAAACAAATTGTTGTAATAATCTAATATTTTCTTTTTT
TTTTAATTTTTTTTTTTTAAATCTTAATAATTATTAAGTTATTTTAATTTTTTTTTTTTTTTTTTTTTTT
TTTTTTTTTTTTTTCTATCAAAAAAATCAAATATATTTAAAAAATTTATTATTTACAGATACATTTTGAA
TGGTGAAGATAAATATATGCATTAGATGTAAAACAGCCAAAGAGTATGAAAATCAAAAAGATACTGGGCC
TCATGGGCCTTCCGCTCACTGCCCGCTTTCCAGTCGGGAAACCTGTCGTGCCAGCTGCATTAACATGGTC
ATAGCTGTTTCCTTGCGTATTGGGCGCTCTCCGCTTCCTCGCTCACTGACTCGCTGCGCTCGGTCGTTCG
GGTAAAGCCTGGGGTGCCTAATGAGCAAAAGGCCAGCAAAAGGCCAGGAACCGTAAAAAGGCCGCGTTGC
TGGCGTTTTTCCATAGGCTCCGCCCCCCTGACGAGCATCACAAAAATCGACGCTCAAGTCAGAGGTGGCG
AAACCCGACAGGACTATAAAGATACCAGGCGTTTCCCCCTGGAAGCTCCCTCGTGCGCTCTCCTGTTCCG
ACCCTGCCGCTTACCGGATACCTGTCCGCCTTTCTCCCTTCGGGAAGCGTGGCGCTTTCTCATAGCTCAC
GCTGTAGGTATCTCAGTTCGGTGTAGGTCGTTCGCTCCAAGCTGGGCTGTGTGCACGAACCCCCCGTTCA
GCCCGACCGCTGCGCCTTATCCGGTAACTATCGTCTTGAGTCCAACCCGGTAAGACACGACTTATCGCCA
CTGGCAGCAGCCACTGGTAACAGGATTAGCAGAGCGAGGTATGTAGGCGGTGCTACAGAGTTCTTGAAGT
GGTGGCCTAACTACGGCTACACTAGAAGAACAGTATTTGGTATCTGCGCTCTGCTGAAGCCAGTTACCTT
CGGAAAAAGAGTTGGTAGCTCTTGATCCGGCAAACAAACCACCGCTGGTAGCGGTGGTTTTTTTGTTTGC
AAGCAGCAGATTACGCGCAGAAAAAAAGGATCTCAAGAAGATCCTTTGATCTTTTCTACGGGGTCTGACG
CTCAGTGGAACGAAAACTCACGTTAAGGGATTTTGGTCATGAGATTATCAAAAAGGATCTTCACCTAGAT
CCTTTTAAATTAAAAATGAAGTTTTAAATCAATCTAAAGTATATATGAGTAAACTTGGTCTGACAGTTAC
CAATGCTTAATCAGTGAGGCACCTATCTCAGCGATCTGTCTATTTCGTTCATCCATAGTTGCCTGACTCC
CCGTCGTGTAGATAACTACGATACGGGAGGGCTTACCATCTGGCCCCAGTGCTGCAATGATACCGCGAGA
ACCACGCTCACCGGCTCCAGATTTATCAGCAATAAACCAGCCAGCCGGAAGGGCCGAGCGCAGAAGTGGT
CCTGCAACTTTATCCGCCTCCATCCAGTCTATTAATTGTTGCCGGGAAGCTAGAGTAAGTAGTTCGCCAG
TTAATAGTTTGCGCAACGTTGTTGCCATTGCTACAGGCATCGTGGTGTCACGCTCGTCGTTTGGTATGGC
TTCATTCAGCTCCGGTTCCCAACGATCAAGGCGAGTTACATGATCCCCCATGTTGTGCAAAAAAGCGGTT
AGCTCCTTCGGTCCTCCGATCGTTGTCAGAAGTAAGTTGGCCGCAGTGTTATCACTCATGGTTATGGCAG
CACTGCATAATTCTCTTACTGTCATGCCATCCGTAAGATGCTTTTCTGTGACTGGTGAGTACTCAACCAA
GTCATTCTGAGAATAGTGTATGCGGCGACCGAGTTGCTCTTGCCCGGCGTCAATACGGGATAATACCGCG
CCACATAGCAGAACTTTAAAAGTGCTCATCATTGGAAAACGTTCTTCGGGGCGAAAACTCTCAAGGATCT
TACCGCTGTTGAGATCCAGTTCGATGTAACCCACTCGTGCACCCAACTGATCTTCAGCATCTTTTACTTT
CACCAGCGTTTCTGGGTGAGCAAAAACAGGAAGGCAAAATGCCGCAAAAAAGGGAATAAGGGCGACACGG
AAATGTTGAATACTCATACTCTTCCTTTTTCAATATTATTGAAGCATTTATCAGGGTTATTGTCTCATGA
GCGGATACATATTTGAATGTATTTAGAAAAATAAACAAATAGGGGTTCCGCGCACATTTCCCCGAAAAGT
GCCAC
